Addgene plasmid #176550: pM-mRuby2
Purpose: Expression of mRuby2 for auxotrophic selection in the absence of methionine
Depositing lab: Markus Ralser. Depositing organization: Francis Crick Institute. Publication: Microbial communities form rich extracellular metabolomes that foster metabolic interactions and promote drug tolerance. Yu JSL, Correia-Melo C, Zorrilla F, Herrera-Dominguez L, Wu MY, Hartl J, Campbell K, Blasche S, Kreidl M, Egger AS, Messner CB, Demichev V, Freiwald A, Mulleder M, Howell M, Berman J, Patil KR, Alam MT, Ralser M. Nat Microbiol. 2022 Apr;7(4):542-555. doi: 10.1038/s41564-022-01072-5. Epub 2022 Mar 21. PubMed 35314781.
Backbone
  Vector backbone: pM
  Vector type: Yeast Expression
Growth in bacteria
  Bacterial resistance: Ampicillin, 100 μg/mL
  Growth temperature: 37°C
  Growth strain: DH5alpha
  Copy number: High Copy
Gene/Insert
  Gene/Insert name: yomRuby2
  Species: Synthetic
  Insert size (bp): 714
  Promoter: TDH1(GAP)
  Cloning method: Restriction Enzyme; 5′ cloning site PacI (not destroyed); 3′ cloning site AscI (not destroyed)
Terms and licenses: Academic/Nonprofit Terms; Industry Terms: Not Available to Industry
Depositor comments: Please note: Plasmid contains E38G and L304S mutations in MET17. These mutations are not known to affect plasmid function.
How to cite: pM-mRuby2 was a gift from Markus Ralser (Addgene plasmid # 176550 ; http://n2t.net/addgene:176550 ; RRID:Addgene_176550)
