[The description below was written by a language model from this plasmid's Addgene catalogue record and pLannotate feature annotations shown in this document.]
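Description:
pM-mRuby2 is a yeast expression shuttle plasmid of about 6.4 kb built on the pM backbone. It combines constitutive red fluorescent protein expression with a methionine prototrophy marker. In E. coli it is propagated through a high-copy ColE1/pUC-type origin and selected with ampicillin via the β-lactamase gene and its promoter. In Saccharomyces cerevisiae it is maintained by a CEN/ARS element (the CEN6 centromere fused to an autonomously replicating sequence), which typically gives stable, low-copy segregation. Yeast selection relies on MET17 (also known as MET15/MET25), which encodes the O-acetylserine/O-acetylhomoserine sulfhydrylase needed for sulfur amino acid synthesis. The gene is annotated downstream of a fragment of its own methionine-repressible promoter, so met17-deficient cells carrying the plasmid can grow without methionine. The depositor notes E38G and L304S substitutions in MET17 that are not known to affect plasmid function.

The payload is yomRuby2, a synthetic 714 bp coding sequence for mRuby2, a constitutively fluorescent red protein derived from Entacmaea quadricolor. It is cloned between retained PacI and AscI sites, so the reporter could be exchanged. Expression is driven by a strong constitutive glyceraldehyde-3-phosphate dehydrogenase (GAP) promoter and terminated by the ADH1 terminator. The catalogue entry names this promoter TDH1(GAP), whereas the automated annotation matches it to TDH3. Short rop, bom and lacI fragments and a T7 promoter are also annotated and appear to be backbone remnants.

According to the record, the plasmid is used to express mRuby2 under auxotrophic selection in the absence of methionine. This fluorescently labels cells whose methionine auxotrophy has been complemented, and the associated publication concerns metabolic interactions in microbial communities.
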