Features (pLannotate 1.2.2; 14 found; start..end, strand, type, name):
    131..166     +  CDS            rop (fragment): Rop protein, which maintains plasmids at low copy number; rop
    268..319     +  misc_feature   bom (fragment): basis of mobility region from pBR322
    320..986     +  promoter       GAP promoter: S. cerevisiae TDH3; promoter for glyceraldehyde-3-phosphate dehydrogenase
   1022..1732    +  CDS            mRuby2: mRuby2 is a basic (constitutively fluorescent) red fluorescent protein published in 2012, derived from Entacmaea quadricolor. It has moderate acid sensitivity.
   1756..1943    +  terminator     ADH1 terminator: S. cerevisiae ADH1; transcription terminator for the S. cerevisiae alcohol dehydrogenase 1 (ADH1) gene
   2010..2513    -  misc_feature   CEN/ARS: S. cerevisiae CEN6 centromere fused to an autonomously replicating sequence
   2588..2623    +  CDS            rop (fragment): Rop protein, which maintains plasmids at low copy number; rop
   2772..4106    -  CDS            MET17: O-acetylserine and O-acetylhomoserine sulfhydrylase, required for sulfur amino acid synthesis; S. cerevisiae MET17 MET15; MET25
   4107..4341    -  promoter       MET17 promoter (fragment): S. cerevisiae MET17; expression is repressed by methionine; MET15; MET25
   4408..4426    -  promoter       T7 promoter: promoter for bacteriophage T7 RNA polymerase
   4448..4501    -  CDS            lacI (fragment): lac repressor; lacI; The lac repressor binds to the lac operator to inhibit transcription in E. coli. This inhibition can be relieved by adding lactose or isopropyl-β-D-thiogalactopyranoside (IPTG).
   4684..5272    -  rep_origin     ori: high-copy-number ColE1/pMB1/pBR322/pUC origin of replication
   5443..6303    -  CDS            AmpR: β-lactamase; bla; confers resistance to ampicillin, carbenicillin, and related antibiotics
   6304..36      -  promoter       AmpR promoter (across the origin): bla
>Addgene plasmid #176550 | pM-mRuby2 | addgene full sequence | sequence record 350989 | Addgene NGS Result
ATGTATTTAGAAAAATAAACAAATAGGGGTTCCGCGCACATTTCCCCGAAAAGTGCCACCTGACGTCTAA
GAAACCATTATTATCATGACATTAACCTATAAAAATAGGCGTATCACGAGGCCCTTTCGTCTCGCGCGTT
TCGGTGATGACGGTGAAAACCTCTGACACATGCAGCTCCCGGAGACGGTCACAGCTTGTCTGTAAGCGGA
TGCCGGGAGCAGACAAGCCCGTCAGGGCGCGTCAGCGGGTGTTGGCGGGTGTCGGGGCTGGCTTAACTAT
GCGGCATCAGAGCAGATTGTACTGAGAGTGCACCATATGTCATTATCAATACTGCCATTTCAAAGAATAC
GTAAATAATTAATAGTAGTGATTTTCCTAACTTTATTTAGTCAAAAAATTAGCCTTTTAATTCTGCTGTA
ACCCGTACATGCCCAAAATAGGGGGCGGGTTACACAGAATATATAACATCGTAGGTGTCTGGGTGAACAG
TTTATTCCTGGCATCCACTAAATATAATGGAGCCCGCTTTTTAAGCTGGCATCCAGAAAAAAAAAGAATC
CCAGCACCAAAATATTGTTTTCTTCACCAACCATCAGTTCATAGGTCCATTCTCTTAGCGCAACTACAGA
GAACAGGGGCACAAACAGGCAAAAAACGGGCACAACCTCAATGGAGTGATGCAACCTGCCTGGAGTAAAT
GATGACACAAGGCAATTGACCCACGCATGTATCTATCTCATTTTCTTACACCTTCTATTACCTTCTGCTC
TCTCTGATTTGGAAAAAGCTGAAAAAAAAGGTTGAAACCAGTTCCCTGAAATTATTCCCCTACTTGACTA
ATAAGTATATAAAGACGGTAGGTATTGATTGTAATTCTGTAAATCTATTTCTTAAACTTCTTAAATTCTA
CTTTTATAGTTAGTCTTTTTTTTAGTTTTAAAACACCAAGAACTTAGTTTCGAATAAACACACATAAACA
AACAAAGTCGACGGATCGGTGACGGTGCTGGTTTAATTAACATGGTGTCCAAAGGAGAGGAGTTAATCAA
GGAAAACATGAGAATGAAAGTTGTCATGGAGGGCTCCGTTAATGGTCACCAATTCAAGTGTACAGGGGAA
GGTGAAGGTAATCCTTACATGGGTACACAAACTATGAGAATTAAAGTAATTGAAGGCGGACCACTACCAT
TTGCATTTGACATTCTGGCAACGTCATTCATGTACGGATCACGAACTTTCATCAAGTACCCTAAAGGTAT
ACCAGACTTTTTCAAGCAATCTTTTCCAGAGGGTTTTACATGGGAAAGGGTTACAAGATACGAAGATGGG
GGTGTCGTCACAGTTATGCAAGATACTTCATTAGAAGATGGCTGCCTTGTCTATCATGTGCAAGTAAGAG
GGGTGAATTTTCCTTCTAACGGACCTGTGATGCAGAAAAAGACCAAAGGTTGGGAACCAAATACTGAAAT
GATGTACCCAGCTGATGGAGGTTTGAGAGGCTACACACACATGGCGCTTAAAGTTGATGGTGGAGGTCAT
TTGTCTTGTAGTTTTGTTACCACTTATCGTTCTAAAAAGACTGTTGGCAATATCAAAATGCCAGGAATAC
ATGCTGTAGACCACAGACTAGAAAGACTCGAAGAGAGCGATAACGAAATGTTCGTTGTACAGAGAGAGCA
TGCCGTAGCCAAATTTGCTGGCTTAGGCGGTGGTATGGATGAATTGTATAAGTAAGGCGCGCCACTTCTA
AATAAGCGAATTTCTTATGATTTATGATTTTTATTATTAAATAAGTTATAAAAAAAATAAGTGTATACAA
ATTTTAAAGTGACTCTTAGGTTTTAAAACGAAAATTCTTATTCTTGAGTAACTCTTTCCTGTAGGTCAGG
TTGCTTTCTCAGGTATAGTATGAGGTCGCTCTTATTGACCACACCTCTACCGGCAGATCCGCTAGGGATA
ACAGGGTAATATAGATCTGTTTAGCTTGCCTCGTCCCCGCCGGGTCACCGATCGCTTGCCTGTAACTTAC
ACGCGCCTCGTATCTTTTAATGATGGAATAATTTGGGAATTTACTCTGTATTTATTTATTTTTATGTTTT
GTATTTGGATTTTAGAAAGTAAATAAAGAAGGTAGAAGAGTTACGGAATGAAGAAAAAAAAATAAACAAA
GGTTTAAAAAATTTCAACAAAAAGCGTACTTTACATATATATTTATTAGACAAGAAAAGCAGATTAAATA
GATATACATTCGATTAACGATAAGTAAAATGTAAAATCACAGGATTTTCGTGTGTGGTCTTCTACACAGA
CAAGATGAAACAATTCGGCATTAATACCTGAGAGCAGGAAGAGCAAGATAAAAGGTAGTATTTGTTGGCG
ATCCCCCTAGAGTCTTTTACATCTTCGGAAAACAAAAACTATTTTTTCTTTAATTTCTTTTTTTACTTTC
TATTTTTAATTTATATATTTATATTAAAAAATTTAAATTATAATTATTTTTATAGCACGTGATGAAAAGG
ACCCTAAGAAACCATTATTATCATGACATTAACCTATAAAAATAGGCGTATCACGAGGCCCTTTCGTCTC
GCGCGTTTCGGTGATGACGGTGAAAACCTCTGACACATGCAGCTCCCGGAGACGGTCACAGCTTGTCTGT
AAGCGGATGCCGGGAGCAGACAAGCCCGTCAGGGCGCGTCAGCGGGTGTTGGCGGTCGAGCTTGTGAGAG
AAAGTAGGTTTATACATAATTTTACAACTCATTACGCACACTCATGGTTTTTGGCCAGCGAAAACAGTTT
CAAAAGATTGCTGGAAGTCTGCAATAATGTCATCAATAAATTCGATACCAACAGAGACACGAATTAAGTC
CTTGGTAACACCAGATGCCAACTTTTCTTTGTCATTTAATTGTTTGTGGGTAGTGAAGTATGGAGCAATG
ACTAAGGTCTTGGCATCACCAACATTGGCCAAGTTAGAGGCAAGCTTTAAATTGTCAACAACTTGAGCAC
CAGAAAGTTTGAATGGGTCAGTTTCCTTGTCGGCATTTGGTAAGTCTTTTACACCGAAAGATAAGACACC
ACCGAAACCGTTAGATAGATACTTCTTAGCATTTTCATGATGAGAATGAGATGCTAAACCAGGGTATGAA
ACCCAAGATACGTATGGGGATTGTTCTAACCATTTGGCTAACTTCGATGCATTTTCACCGTGTCTTTCAG
CTCTCAAAGATAATGTTTCAACACCTTGTAGTAGCAAGAAAGAGGCAAATGGGTTCATCAATGGACCCAA
ATCTCTTAATAGTTCAGTTCTAACATGAACGATGTATGCCAAGTTACCGTAGGCTTCATTGTAGATAGTA
CCGTGATATCCTTCGGCAGGTTGAGAGAATTGAGGGAACTTTTCTGGGTAGTCCTTCCATGGGAACTTAC
CAGAGTCAACAATAATACCACCGATAGTAGTACCATGACCACCAATCCATTTGGTAGCAGAATGTGTTAC
AATATCAGCACCGTATTTAATTGGCTGACAGAAGTAACCACCGGCACCAAATGTGTTGTCAACGACAACT
GGAATACCGTGTTTGTGAGCAATTGCAACAATTTTTTCAAAATCCGGAACATTGTACTTTGGATTACCAA
TGGTTTCCAAATAAACAGCCTTGGTTCTTTCATCAAAGACCTTTTCGAATTCTTCTGGATTGTCACCTTC
AACAAATCTAGCCTCGATACCAAATCTTTTGAACGAGATTTTGAACTGGTTATAAGTACCACCGTATAAG
TAAGAAGTGGAAACGATGTTGTCACCAGTGTGTGCCAAACCTTGGATGGCAAGGGTTTGAGCGGCTTGAC
CGGAGGAAACAGCCAAAGCAGCAGCACCACCTTCTAAAGCAGCAATTCTTTCTTCCAAAACATTACTGGT
TGGGTTTTGGAAACGGGAATAGACGTAACCTGGAACTTCTAGACCAAACAATTGCGAACCATGCTTAGAG
TTTCCGAAAACATAAGAAGTGGTGGCGTAAATTGGTACAGCTCTGGATCTGTGAGCATTGTCACCAGGGT
TCTCTTGGCCGGCGTGTAGTTGAACAGTATCGAAATGAGATGGCATTGTATGGATGGGGGTAATAGAATT
GTATCTATGTATCTGACGACCCTGTATTACACGAAGGAAATAGTAGATGAAAAGACAAGAGAGCAAGAAA
AAGGAAAAACTTCCTTTCCAACAGACGCTTTACTTAACCTTATATATATCTTATTTTTTTCATCGAGCGT
GTTCAATTGGACAAGGTGCCACCTTTTCGACACTTCGGTTATTATGTTACACAGTTTTCATGAGGATGGC
GGAGCTCGAATTCATCGATGATATCAGATCCACTAGTGGCCTATGCGGCCGCGGATCTGCCGGTCTCCCT
ATAGTGAGTCGTATTAATTTCGATAAGCCAGGTTAACCTGCATTAATGAATCGGCCAACGCGCGGGGAGA
GGCGGTTTGCGTATTGGGCGCTCTTCCGCTTCCTCGCTCACTGACTCGCTGCGCTCGGTCGTTCGGCTGC
GGCGAGCGGTATCAGCTCACTCAAAGGCGGTAATACGGTTATCCACAGAATCAGGGGATAACGCAGGAAA
GAACATGTGAGCAAAAGGCCAGCAAAAGGCCAGGAACCGTAAAAAGGCCGCGTTGCTGGCGTTTTTCCAT
AGGCTCCGCCCCCCTGACGAGCATCACAAAAATCGACGCTCAAGTCAGAGGTGGCGAAACCCGACAGGAC
TATAAAGATACCAGGCGTTTCCCCCTGGAAGCTCCCTCGTGCGCTCTCCTGTTCCGACCCTGCCGCTTAC
CGGATACCTGTCCGCCTTTCTCCCTTCGGGAAGCGTGGCGCTTTCTCATAGCTCACGCTGTAGGTATCTC
AGTTCGGTGTAGGTCGTTCGCTCCAAGCTGGGCTGTGTGCACGAACCCCCCGTTCAGCCCGACCGCTGCG
CCTTATCCGGTAACTATCGTCTTGAGTCCAACCCGGTAAGACACGACTTATCGCCACTGGCAGCAGCCAC
TGGTAACAGGATTAGCAGAGCGAGGTATGTAGGCGGTGCTACAGAGTTCTTGAAGTGGTGGCCTAACTAC
GGCTACACTAGAAGAACAGTATTTGGTATCTGCGCTCTGCTGAAGCCAGTTACCTTCGGAAAAAGAGTTG
GTAGCTCTTGATCCGGCAAACAAACCACCGCTGGTAGCGGTGGTTTTTTTGTTTGCAAGCAGCAGATTAC
GCGCAGAAAAAAAGGATCTCAAGAAGATCCTTTGATCTTTTCTACGGGGTCTGACGCTCAGTGGAACGAA
AACTCACGTTAAGGGATTTTGGTCATGAGATTATCAAAAAGGATCTTCACCTAGATCCTTTTAAATTAAA
AATGAAGTTTTAAATCAATCTAAAGTATATATGAGTAAACTTGGTCTGACAGTTACCAATGCTTAATCAG
TGAGGCACCTATCTCAGCGATCTGTCTATTTCGTTCATCCATAGTTGCCTGACTCCCCGTCGTGTAGATA
ACTACGATACGGGAGGGCTTACCATCTGGCCCCAGTGCTGCAATGATACCGCGAGACCCACGCTCACCGG
CTCCAGATTTATCAGCAATAAACCAGCCAGCCGGAAGGGCCGAGCGCAGAAGTGGTCCTGCAACTTTATC
CGCCTCCATCCAGTCTATTAATTGTTGCCGGGAAGCTAGAGTAAGTAGTTCGCCAGTTAATAGTTTGCGC
AACGTTGTTGCCATTGCTACAGGCATCGTGGTGTCACGCTCGTCGTTTGGTATGGCTTCATTCAGCTCCG
GTTCCCAACGATCAAGGCGAGTTACATGATCCCCCATGTTGTGCAAAAAAGCGGTTAGCTCCTTCGGTCC
TCCGATCGTTGTCAGAAGTAAGTTGGCCGCAGTGTTATCACTCATGGTTATGGCAGCACTGCATAATTCT
CTTACTGTCATGCCATCCGTAAGATGCTTTTCTGTGACTGGTGAGTACTCAACCAAGTCATTCTGAGAAT
AGTGTATGCGGCGACCGAGTTGCTCTTGCCCGGCGTCAATACGGGATAATACCGCGCCACATAGCAGAAC
TTTAAAAGTGCTCATCATTGGAAAACGTTCTTCGGGGCGAAAACTCTCAAGGATCTTACCGCTGTTGAGA
TCCAGTTCGATGTAACCCACTCGTGCACCCAACTGATCTTCAGCATCTTTTACTTTCACCAGCGTTTCTG
GGTGAGCAAAAACAGGAAGGCAAAATGCCGCAAAAAAGGGAATAAGGGCGACACGGAAATGTTGAATACT
CATACTCTTCCTTTTTCAATATTATTGAAGCATTTATCAGGGTTATTGTCTCATGAGCGGATACATATTT
GA
